>Addgene plasmid #192411 | LLP767_L2pV3_ANIMPLYB_B3RT_FRT_OCS_Rluc_2IFB_lacZ | addgene full sequence | sequence record 378097 | Addgene NGS Result
GTGCCGAATTCGGATCCGGAGGGTTGCTTAAGAATAAGTAATTCTTAAGCAACCTCGACAAAATTTAGAA
CGAACTTAATTATGATCTCAAATACATTGATACATATCTCATCTAGATCTAGGTTATCATTATGTAAGAA
AGTTTTGACGAATATGGCACGACAAAATGGCTAGACTCGATGTAATTGGTATCTCAACTCAACATTATAC
TTATACCAAACATTAGTTAGACAAAATTTAAACAACTATTTTTTATGTATGCAAGAGTCAGCATATGTAT
AATTGATTCAGAATCGTTTTGACGAGTTCGGATGTAGTAGTAGCCATTATTTAATGTACATACTAATCGT
GAATAGTGAATATGATGAAACATTGTATCTTATTGTATAAATATCCATAAACACATCATGAAAGACACTT
TCTTTCACGGTCTGAATTAATTATGATACAATTCTAATAGAAAACGAATTAAATTACGTTGAATTGTATG
AAATCTAATTGAACAAGCCAACCACGACGACGACTAACGTTGCCTGGATTGACTCGGTTTAAGTTAACCA
CTAAAAAAACGGAGCTGTCATGTAACACGCGGATCGAGCAGGTCACAGTCATGAAGCCATCAAAGCAAAA
GAACTAATCCAAGGGCTGAGATGATTAATTAGTTTAAAAATTAGTTAACACGAGGGAAAAGGCTGTCTGA
CAGCCAGGTCACGTTATCTTTACCTGTGGTCGAAATGATTCGTGTCTGTCGATTTTAATTATTTTTTTGA
AAGGCCGAAAATAAAGTTGTAAGAGATAAACCCGCCTATATAAATTCATATATTTTCCTCTCCGCTTTGA
AGGTTGCTTAAGAATAAGTAATTCTTAAGCAACCTACTGTATTTTTACAACAATTACCAACAACAACAAA
GAAGTTCCTATTCTCTAGAAAGTATAGGAACTTCCTGCTTTAATGAGATATGCGAGAAGCCTATGATCGC
ATGATATTTGCTTTCAATTCTGTTGTGCACGTTGTAAAAAACCTGAGCATGTGTAGCTCAGATCCTTACC
GCCGGTTTCGGTTCATTCTAATGAATATATCACCCGTTACTATCGTATTTTTATGAATAATATTCTCCGT
TCAATTTACTGATTGTACCCTACTACTTATATGTACAATATTAAAATGAAAACAATATATTGTGCTGAAT
AGGTTTATAGCGACATCTATGATAGAGCGCCACAATAACAAACAATTGCGTTTTATTATTACAAATCCAA
TTTTAAAAAAAGCGGCAGAACCGGTCAAACCTAAAAGACTGATTACATAAATCTTATTCAAATTTCAAAA
GTGCCCCAGGGGCTAGTATCTACGACACACCGAGCGGCGAACTAATAACGCTCACTGAAGGGAACTCCGG
TTCCCCGCCGGCGCGCATGGGTGAGATTCCTTGAAGTTGAGTATTGGCCGTCCGCTCTACCGAAAGTTAC
GGGCACCATTCAACCCGGTCCAGCACGGCGGCCGGGTAACCGACTTGCTGCCCCGAGAATTATGCAGCAT
TTTTTTGGTGTATGTGGGCCCCAAATGAAGTGCAGGTCAAACCTTGACAGTGACGACAAATCGTTGGGCG
GGTCCAGGGCGAATTTTGCGACAACATGTCGAGGCTCAGCAGGAAGTTCCTATTCTCTAGAAAGTATAGG
AACTTCCAACAAACAACATTACAATTACTATTTACAATTACAATGACTTCAAAGGTGTATGATCCTGAGC
AGGTAAGTTTCTGCTTCTACCTTTGATATATATATAATAATTATCATTAATTAGTAGTAATATAATATTT
CAAATATTTTTTTCAAAATAAAAGAATGTAGTATATAGCAATTGCTTTTCTGTAGTTTATAAGTGTGTAT
ATTTTAATTTATAACTTTTCTAATATATGACCAAAATTTGTTGATGTGCAGAGAAAAAGAATGATAACTG
GTCCACAATGGTGGGCAAGATGTAAACAGATGAACGTGCTTGATTCTTTCATTAATTACTACGATTCAGA
AAAGCACGCTGAGAATGCAGTTATCTTTCTTCACGGAAACGCTGCATCTTCATATTTGTGGAGACATGTT
GTGCCTCACATTGAACCAGTGGCTAGGTGTATTATCCCAGATCTTATCGGAATGGGAAAGTCTGGTAAAT
CTGGAAATGGTTCTTACAGACTTTTGGATCATTATAAGTACCTCACAGCTTGGTTCGAACTTCTCAACTT
ACCTAAGAAGATTATTTTCGTTGGACACGATTGGGGTGCTTGCTTGGCATTCCATTACTCATACGAACAC
CAAGATAAGATCAAAGCTATAGTTCATGCAGAGAGTGTTGTGGATGTGATAGAATCTTGGGATGAGTGGC
CAGATATTGAAGAGGATATTGCTTTGATCAAGTCTGAAGAGGGAGAAAAGATGGTTCTCGAAAATAACTT
TTTCGTGGAAACTATGCTTCCTTCAAAGATTATGAGAAAATTGGAACCAGAAGAGTTTGCTGCATATCTC
GAACCTTTCAAGGAAAAAGGAGAGGTTAGAAGGCCAACACTCAGTTGGCCTAGGGAAATACCATTAGTTA
AGGGAGGTAAACCTGATGTTGTGCAGATCGTGAGAAATTATAACGCTTACCTTAGGGCATCAGATGATTT
GCCTAAGATGTTCATCGAGTCAGATCCAGGATTTTTCAGTAATGCTATAGTTGAAGGTGCAAAGAAATTT
CCAAACACCGAGTTCGTTAAGGTGAAAGGATTGCATTTCTCACAAGAAGATGCTCCTGATGAGATGGGAA
AGTATATTAAGTCTTTTGTTGAAAGAGTGCTCAAAAACGAGCAGGGTTCTCGATCTGATGCTTCTGAAGT
AACGTCAACAAGCTCCCAGTCTGAGGTATGCACAGTGGAAACGCCAGGTTGTGTTGGTTCTTAAGCTTCT
CTAGCTAGAGTCGATCGACAAGCTCGAGTTTCTCCATAATAATGTGTGAGTAGTTCCCAGATAAGGGAAT
TAGGGTTCCTATAGGGTTTCGCTCATGTGTTGAGCATATAAGAAACCCTTAGTATGTATTTGTATTTGTA
AAATACTTCTATCAATAAAATTTCTAATTCCTAAAACCAAAATCCAGTACTAAAATCCAGATCGCTGCAA
GAATTCAAGCTTGGAGCCAACACTCGAATCCCCACCCGTTGGACCAAACCCGGCTCATTAAGCGTCGGTT
CAGATTTATTTCCTTTATTTAAAAAAAAGGAAAGGGTAAAAAATAGAAAATTGGAAACAGTTAAAGCCCA
AAATTGTAATTTACCGAGAATTGTAAATTTACCTGAAAACCCTACGCTATAGTTTCGACTATAAATACCA
AACTTAGGACCTCACTTCAGAATCCCCTCGTCGCTGCGTCTCTCTCCCGCAACCTTCGATTTTCGTTTAT
TCGCATCCATCGGAGAGAGAAAACAATCAATAAGCGACCTACTACAAACAAGTAAGTAAGAGAAAAACCA
AAAGAAGAAGAGAAACAACAAGAAGAAGTAATGGAGGACGCCAAAAACATAAAGAAAGGCCCGGCGCCAT
TCTATCCTCTAGAGGATGGAACCGCTGGAGAGCAACTGCATAAGGCTATGAAGAGATACGCCCTGGTTCC
TGGAACAATTGCTTTTACAGATGCACATATCGAGGTGAACATCACGTACGCGGAATACTTCGAAATGTCC
GTTCGGTTGGCAGAAGCTATGAAACGATATGGGCTGAATACAAATCACAGAATCGTCGTATGCAGTGAAA
ACTCTCTTCAATTCTTTATGCCGGTGTTGGGCGCGTTATTTATCGGAGTTGCAGTTGCGCCCGCGAACGA
CATTTATAATGAACGTGAATTGCTCAACAGTATGAACATTTCGCAGCCTACCGTAGTGTTTGTTTCCAAA
AAGGGGTTGCAAAAAATTTTGAACGTGCAAAAAAAATTACCAATAATCCAGAAAATTATTATCATGGATT
CTAAAACGGATTACCAGGGATTTCAGTCGATGTACACGTTCGTCACATCTCATCTACCTCCCGGTTTTAA
TGAATACGATTTTGTACCAGAGTCCTTTGATCGTGACAAAACAATTGCACTGATAATGAATTCCTCTGGA
TCTACTGGGTTACCTAAGGGTGTGGCCCTTCCGCATAGAACTGCCTGCGTCAGATTCTCGCATGCCAGAG
ATCCTATTTTTGGCAATCAAATCATTCCGGATACTGCGATTTTAAGTGTTGTTCCATTCCATCACGGTTT
TGGAATGTTTACTACACTCGGATATTTGATATGTGGATTTCGAGTCGTCTTAATGTATAGATTTGAAGAA
GAGCTGTTTTTACGATCCCTTCAGGATTACAAAATTCAAAGTGCGTTGCTAGTACCAACCCTATTTTCAT
TCTTCGCCAAAAGCACTCTGATTGACAAATACGATTTATCTAATTTACACGAAATTGCTTCTGGGGGCGC
ACCTCTTTCGAAAGAAGTCGGGGAAGCGGTTGCAAAACGCTTCCATCTTCCAGGGATACGACAAGGATAT
GGGCTCACTGAGACTACATCAGCTATTCTGATTACACCCGAGGGGGATGATAAACCGGGCGCGGTCGGTA
AAGTTGTTCCATTTTTTGAAGCGAAGGTTGTGGATCTGGATACCGGGAAAACGCTGGGCGTTAATCAGAG
AGGCGAATTATGTGTCAGAGGACCTATGATTATGTCCGGTTATGTAAACAATCCGGAAGCGACCAACGCC
TTGATTGACAAGGATGGATGGCTACATTCTGGAGACATAGCTTACTGGGACGAGGACGAACACTTCTTCA
TAGTTGACCGCTTGAAGTCTTTAATTAAATACAAAGGATATCAGGTGGCCCCCGCTGAATTGGAATCGAT
ATTGTTACAACACCCCAACATCTTCGACGCGGGCGTGGCAGGTCTGCCCGACGATGACGCCGGTGAACTT
CCCGCCGCCGTTGTTGTTTTGGAGCACGGAAAGACGATGACGGAAAAAGAGATCGTGGATTACGTCGCCA
GTCAAGTAACAACCGCGAAAAAGTTGCGCGGAGGAGTTGTGTTTGTGGACGAAGTACCGAAAGGTCTTAC
CGGAAAACTCGACGCAAGAAAAATCAGAGAGATCCTCATAAAGGCCAAGAAGGGCGGAAAGTCCAAATTG
TAAGCTTGATCCCCCGTCGACAGCTAGCTATATCATCAATTTATGTATTACACATAATATCGCACTCAGT
CTTTCATCTACGGCAATGTACCAGCTGATATAATCAGTTATTGAAATATTTCTGAATTTAAACTTGCATC
AATAAATTTATGTTTTTGCTTGGACTATAATACCTGACTTGTTATTTTATCAATAAATATTTAAACTATA
TTTCTTTCAAGATCGCTACTAGAATTCGAGCTCGGAGCCAACACTCGAATCCCCACCCGTTGGACCAAAC
CCGGCTCATTAAGCGTCGGTTCAGATTTATTTCCTTTATTTAAAAAAAAGGAAAGGGTAAAAAATAGAAA
ATTGGAAACAGTTAAAGCCCAAAATTGTAATTTACCGAGAATTGTAAATTTACCTGAAAACCCTACGCTA
TAGTTTCGACTATAAATACCAAACTTAGGACCTCACTTCAGAATCCCCTCGTCGCTGCGTCTCTCTCCCG
CAACCTTCGATTTTCGTTTATTCGCATCCATCGGAGAGAGAAAACAATCAATAAGCGACCTACTGTATTT
TTACAACAATTACCAACAACAACAAACAACAAACAACATTACAATTACTATTTACAATTACAATGGCTCC
TAAGAAGAAGAGGAAGGTGATGAGCCAGTTCGACATCCTGTGCAAGACCCCCCCCAAGGTGCTGGTGCGG
CAGTTCGTGGAGAGATTCGAGAGGCCCAGCGGCGAGAAGATCGCCAGCTGTGCCGCCGAGCTGACCTACC
TGTGCTGGATGATCACCCACAACGGCACCGCCATCAAGAGGGCCACCTTCATGAGCTACAACACCATCAT
CAGCAACAGCCTGAGCTTCGACATCGTGAACAAGAGCCTGCAGTTCAAGTACAAGACCCAGAAGGCCACC
ATCCTGGAGGCCAGCCTGAAGAAGCTGATCCCCGCCTGGGAGTTCACCATCATCCCTTACAACGGCCAGA
AGCACCAGAGCGACATCACCGACATCGTGTCCAGCCTGCAGCTGCAGTTCGAGAGCAGCGAGGAGGCCGA
CAAGGGCAACAGCCACAGCAAGAAGATGCTGAAGGCCCTGCTGTCCGAGGGCGAGAGCATCTGGGAGATC
ACCGAGAAGATCCTGAACAGCTTCGAGTACACCAGCAGGTTCACCAAGACCAAGACCCTGTACCAGTTCC
TGTTCCTGGCCACATTCATCAACTGCGGCAGGTTCAGCGACATCAAGAACGTGGACCCCAAGAGCTTCAA
GCTGGTGCAGAACAAGTACCTGGGCGTGATCATTCAGTGCCTGGTGACCGAGACTAAGACAAGCGTGTCC
AGGTAAGTTTCTGCTTCTACCTTTGATATATATATAATAATTATCATTAATTAGTAGTAATATAATATTT
CAAATATTTTTTTCAAAATAAAAGAATGTAGTATATAGCAATTGCTTTTCTGTAGTTTATAAGTGTGTAT
ATTTTAATTTATAACTTTTCTAATATATGACCAAAATTTGTTGATGTGCAGGCACATCTACTTTTTCAGC
GCCAGAGGCAGGATCGACCCCCTGGTGTACCTGGACGAGTTCCTGAGGAACAGCGAGCCCGTGCTGAAGA
GAGTGAACAGGACCGGCAACAGCAGCAGCAACAAGCAGGAGTACCAGCTGCTGAAGGACAACCTGGTGCG
CAGCTACAACAAGGCCCTGAAGAAGAACGCCCCCTACCCCATCTTCGCTATCAAGAACGGCCCTAAGAGC
CACATCGGCAGGCACCTGATGACCAGCTTTCTGAGCATGAAGGGCCTGACCGAGCTGACAAACGTGGTGG
GCAACTGGAGCGACAAGAGGGCCTCCGCCGTGGCCAGGACCACCTACACCCACCAGATCACCGCCATCCC
CGACCACTACTTCGCCCTGGTGTCCAGGTACTACGCCTACGACCCCATCAGCAAGGAGATGATCGCCCTG
AAGGACGAGACTAACCCCATCGAGGAGTGGCAGCACATCGAGCAGCTGAAGGGCAGCGCCGAGGGCAGCA
TCAGATACCCCGCCTGGAACGGCATCATCAGCCAGGAGGTGCTGGACTACCTGAGCAGCTACATCAACAG
GCGGATCTGAGCTTCTCTAGCTAGAGTCGATCGACAAGCTCGAGTTTCTCCATAATAATGTGTGAGTAGT
TCCCAGATAAGGGAATTAGGGTTCCTATAGGGTTTCGCTCATGTGTTGAGCATATAAGAAACCCTTAGTA
TGTATTTGTATTTGTAAAATACTTCTATCAATAAAATTTCTAATTCCTAAAACCAAAATCCAGTACTAAA
ATCCAGATCGCTTTACGAATTCCCATGGGGAGCCAACACTCGAATCCCCACCCGTTGGACCAAACCCGGC
TCATTAAGCGTCGGTTCAGATTTATTTCCTTTATTTAAAAAAAAGGAAAGGGTAAAAAATAGAAAATTGG
AAACAGTTAAAGCCCAAAATTGTAATTTACCGAGAATTGTAAATTTACCTGAAAACCCTACGCTATAGTT
TCGACTATAAATACCAAACTTAGGACCTCACTTCAGAATCCCCTCGTCGCTGCGTCTCTCTCCCGCAACC
TTCGATTTTCGTTTATTCGCATCCATCGGAGAGAGAAAACAATCAATAAGCGACCTACTGTATTTTTACA
ACAATTACCAACAACAACAAACAACAAACAACATTACAATTACTATTTACAATTACAATGCCCAAGAAAA
AGCGGAAGGTGTCCAGCTACATGGACCTGGTGGACGACGAGCCCGCCACCCTGTACCACAAGTTCGTGGA
ATGCCTGAAGGCCGGCGAGAACTTCTGCGGCGATAAGCTGAGCGGCATCATCACCATGGCCATTCTGAAG
GCCATCAAGGCCCTGACCGAAGTGAAGAAAACCACCTTCAACAAGTACAAGACCACCATCAAGCAGGGCC
TGCAGTACGACGTGGGCAGCAGCACCATCAGCTTCGTGTACCACCTGAAGGACTGCGACGAGCTGAGCAG
AGGCCTGAGCGACGCCTTCGAGCCCTACAAGTTCAAGATCAAGAGCAACAAAGAGGCCACCAGCTTCAAG
ACCCTGTTCAGGGGCCCTAGCTTCGGCAGCCAGAAGAACTGGCGGAAGAAAGAGGTGGACCGCGAGGTGG
ACAACCTGTTCCACAGCACCGAGACAGACGAGAGCATCTTCAAGTTCATCCTGAACACCCTGGACAGCAT
CGAAACCCAGACCAACACCGACCGGCAGAAAACCGTGCTGACCTTTATCCTGCTGATGACCTTCTTCAAC
TGCTGCCGGAACAACGACCTGATGAACGTGGACCCCAGCACCTTCAAGATCGTGAAGAACAAGTTTGTGG
GCTACCTGCTGCAGGCTGAAGTGAAGCAGACCAAGACCAGAAAGAGCCGGAATATCTTCTTCTTCCCCAT
CCGGGAAAACCGCTTCGACCTGTTCCTGGCCCTGCACGACTTCTTCAGAACCTGCCAGCCCACCCCCAAG
AGCAGACTGAGCGATCAGGTAAGTTTCTGCTTCTACCTTTGATATATATATAATAATTATCATTAATTAG
TAGTAATATAATATTTCAAATATTTTTTTCAAAATAAAAGAATGTAGTATATAGCAATTGCTTTTCTGTA
GTTTATAAGTGTGTATATTTTAATTTATAACTTTTCTAATATATGACCAAAATTTGTTGATGTGCAGGTG
TCCGAGCAGAAGTGGCAGCTGTTCCGGGACAGCATGGTCATCGACTACAACCGGTTCTTTCGGAAGTTCC
CCGCCAGCCCCATCTTCGCCATTAAGCACGGCCCCAAGTCCCACCTGGGCCGGCATCTGATGAACAGCTT
TCTGCACAAGAACGAGCTGGACAGCTGGGCCAACAGCCTGGGCAATTGGAGCAGCTCCCAGAACCAGAGA
GAGAGCGGCGCCAGACTGGGCTACACACACGGCGGAAGAGATCTGCCCCAGCCCCTGTTTGGCTTCCTGG
CCGGATACTGCGTGCGGAACGAAGAGGGCCACATCGTGGGCCTGGGCCTGGAAAAGGACATCAACGATCT
GTTCGACGGCATCATGGACCCCCTGAACGAGAAAGAGGACACCGAGATCTGCGAGAGCTACGGCGAGTGG
GCCAAGATTGTGTCCAAGGACGTGCTGATCTTCCTGAAGAGATACCACAGCAAGAACGCCTGTCGGAGAT
ACCAGAACAGCACCCTGTATGCCCGGACCTTCCTGAAAACCGAGAGCGTGACCCTGAGCGGCTCCAAGGG
CAGCGAGGAACCTTCTAGCCCTGTGCGGATCCCCATCCTGAGCATGGGAAAGGCCAGCCCCTCCGAGGGA
AGAAAGCTGAGAGCCAGCGAGCACGCCAACGACGACAACGAGATCGAGAAGATCGACAGCGACAGCAGCC
AGAGCGAAGAGATCCCTATCGAGATGAGCGACTCCGAGGACGAGACAACCGCCAGCAACATCAGCGGCAT
CTACCTGGACATGAGCAAGGCCAACTCCAACGTGGTGTACAGCCCCCCTAGCCAGACAGGCAGAGCTGCT
GGCGCCGGAAGAAAAAGAGGCGTGGGAGGCAGACGGACCGTGGAAAGCAAGCGGAGAAGAGTGCTGGCCC
CCATCAACCGGTGAGCTTCTCTAGCTAGAGTCGATCGACAAGCTCGAGTTTCTCCATAATAATGTGTGAG
TAGTTCCCAGATAAGGGAATTAGGGTTCCTATAGGGTTTCGCTCATGTGTTGAGCATATAAGAAACCCTT
AGTATGTATTTGTATTTGTAAAATACTTCTATCAATAAAATTTCTAATTCCTAAAACCAAAATCCAGTAC
TAAAATCCAGATCGCTCAGATGAGACCGCAGCTGGCACGACAGGTTTCCCGACTGGAAAGCGGGCAGTGA
GCGCAACGCAATTAATGTGAGTTAGCTCACTCATTAGGCACCCCAGGCTTTACACTTTATGCTTCCGGCT
CGTATGTTGTGTGGAATTGTGAGCGGATAACAATTTCACACAGGAAACAGCTATGACCATGATTACGCCA
AGCTTGCATGCCTGCAGGTCGACTCTAGAGGATCCCCGGGTACCGAGCTCGAATTCACTGGCCGTCGTTT
TACAACGTCGTGACTGGGAAAACCCTGGCGTTACCCAACTTAATCGCCTTGCAGCACATCCCCCTTTCGC
CAGCTGGCGTAATAGCGAAGAGGCCCGCACCGATCGCCCTTCCCAACAGTTGCGCAGCCTGAATGGCGAA
TGGCGCCTGATGCGGTATTTTCTCCTTACGCATCTGTGCGGTATTTCACACCGCATATGGTGCACTCTCA
GTACAATCTGCTCTGATGCCGCATAGTTAAGCCAGCCCCGACACCCGCCAACACCCGCTGACGCGCCCTG
ACGGGCTTGTCTGCTCCCGGCATCCGCTTACAGACAAGCTGTGACGGTCTCAGGGACACGAAGTGATCCG
TTTAAACTATCAGTGTTTGACAGGATATATTGGCGGGTAAACCTAAGAGAAAAGAGCGTTTATTAGAATA
ATCGGATATTTAAAAGGGCGTGAAAAGGTTTATCCGTTCGTCCATTTGTATGTGCCAGCCGCCTTTGCGA
CGCTCACCGGGCTGGTTGCCCTCGCCGCTGGGCTGGCGGCCGTCTATGGCCCTGCAAACGCGCCAGAAAC
GCCGTCGAAGCCGTGTGCGAGACACCGCGGCCGCCGGCGTTGTGGATACCTCGCGGAAAACTTGGCCCTC
ACTGACAGATGAGGGGCGGACGTTGACACTTGAGGGGCCGACTCACCCGGCGCGGCGTTGACAGATGAGG
GGCAGGCTCGATTTCGGCCGGCGACGTGGAGCTGGCCAGCCTCGCAAATCGGCGAAAACGCCTGATTTTA
CGCGAGTTTCCCACAGATGATGTGGACAAGCCTGGGGATAAGTGCCCTGCGGTATTGACACTTGAGGGGC
GCGACTACTGACAGATGAGGGGCGCGATCCTTGACACTTGAGGGGCAGAGTGCTGACAGATGAGGGGCGC
ACCTATTGACATTTGAGGGGCTGTCCACAGGCAGAAAATCCAGCATTTGCAAGGGTTTCCGCCCGTTTTT
CGGCCACCGCTAACCTGTCTTTTAACCTGCTTTTAAACCAATATTTATAAACCTTGTTTTTAACCAGGGC
TGCGCCCTGTGCGCGTGACCGCGCACGCCGAAGGGGGGTGCCCCCCCTTCTCGAACCCTCCCGGCCCGCT
AACGCGGGCCTCCCATCCCCCCAGGGGCTGCGCCCCTCGGCCGCGAACGGCCTCACCCCAAAAATGGCAG
CGCTGGCCAATTCCCGAGTGCGCGGAACCCCTATTTGTTTATTTTTCTAAATACATTCAAATATGTATCC
GCTCATGAGACAATAACCCTGATAAATGCTTCAATAATATTGAAAAAGGAAGAGTATGGCTAAAATGAGA
ATATCACCGGAATTGAAAAAACTGATCGAAAAATACCGCTGCGTAAAAGATACGGAAGGAATGTCTCCTG
CTAAGGTATATAAGCTGGTGGGAGAAAATGAAAACCTATATTTAAAAATGACGGACAGCCGGTATAAAGG
GACCACCTATGATGTGGAACGGGAAAAGGACATGATGCTATGGCTGGAAGGAAAGCTGCCTGTTCCAAAG
GTCCTGCACTTTGAACGGCATGATGGCTGGAGCAATCTGCTCATGAGTGAGGCCGATGGCGTCCTTTGCT
CGGAAGAGTATGAAGATGAACAAAGCCCTGAAAAGATTATCGAGCTGTATGCGGAGTGCATCAGGCTCTT
TCACTCCATCGACATATCGGATTGTCCCTATACGAATAGCTTAGACAGCCGCTTAGCCGAATTGGATTAC
TTACTGAATAACGATCTGGCCGATGTGGATTGCGAAAACTGGGAAGAGGACACTCCATTTAAAGATCCGC
GCGAGCTGTATGATTTTTTAAAGACGGAAAAGCCCGAAGAGGAACTTGTCTTTTCCCACGGCGACCTGGG
AGACAGCAACATCTTTGTGAAAGATGGCAAAGTAAGTGGCTTTATTGATCTTGGGAGAAGCGGCAGGGCG
GACAAGTGGTATGACATTGCCTTCTGCGTCCGGTCGCTCAGGGAGGATATCGGGGAAGAACAGTATGTCG
AGCTATTTTTTGACTTACTGGGGATCAAGCCTGATTGGGAGAAAATAAAATATTATATTTTACTGGATGA
ATTGTTTTAGCTGTCAGACCAAGTTTACTCATATATACTTTAGATTGATTTAAAACTTCATTTTTAATTT
AAAAGGATCTAGGTGAAGATCCTTTTTGATAATCTCATGACCAAAATCCCTTAACGTGAGTTTTCGTTCC
ACTGAGCGTCAGACCCCGTAGAAAAGATCAAAGGATCTTCTTGAGATCCTTTTTTTCTGCGCGTAATCTG
CTGCTTGCAAACAAAAAAACCACCGCTACCAGCGGTGGTTTGTTTGCCGGATCAAGAGCTACCAACTCTT
TTTCCGAAGGTAACTGGCTTCAGCAGAGCGCAGATACCAAATACTGTTCTTCTAGTGTAGCCGTAGTTAG
GCCACCACTTCAAGAACTCTGTAGCACCGCCTACATACCTCGCTCTGCTAATCCTGTTACCAGTGGCTGC
TGCCAGTGGCGATAAGTCGTGTCTTACCGGGTTGGACTCAAGACGATAGTTACCGGATAAGGCGCAGCGG
TCGGGCTGAACGGGGGGTTCGTGCACACAGCCCAGCTTGGAGCGAACGACCTACACCGAACTGAGATACC
TACAGCGTGAGCTATGAGAAAGCGCCACGCTTCCCGAAGGGAGAAAGGCGGACAGGTATCCGGTAAGCGG
CAGGGTCGGAACAGGAGAGCGCACGAGGGAGCTTCCAGGGGGAAACGCCTGGTATCTTTATAGTCCTGTC
GGGTTTCGCCACCTCTGACTTGAGCGTCGATTTTTGTGATGCTCGTCAGGGGGGCGGAGCCTATGGAAAA
ACGCCAGCAACGCGGCCTTTTTACGGTTCCTGGCAGATCCTAGATGTGGCGCAACGATGCCGGCGACAAG
CAGGAGCGCACCGACTTCTTCCGCATCAAGTGTTTTGGCTCTCAGGCCGAGGCCCACGGCAAGTATTTGG
GCAAGGGGTCGCTGGTATTCGTGCAGGGCAAGATTCGGAATACCAAGTACGAGAAGGACGGCCAGACGGT
CTACGGGACCGACTTCATTGCCGATAAGGTGGATTATCTGGACACCAAGGCACCAGGCGGGTCAAATCAG
GAATAAGGGCACATTGCCCCGGCGTGAGTCGGGGCAATCCCGCAAGGAGGGTGAATGAATCGGACGTTTG
ACCGGAAGGCATACAGGCAAGAACTGATCGACGCGGGGTTTTCCGCCGAGGATGCCGAAACCATCGCAAG
CCGCACCGTCATGCGTGCGCCCCGCGAAACCTTCCAGTCCGTCGGCTCGATGGTCCAGCAAGCTACGGCC
AAGATCGAGCGCGACAGCGTGCAACTGGCTCCCCCTGCCCTGCCCGCGCCATCGGCCGCCGTGGAGCGTT
CGCGTCGTCTTGAACAGGAGGCGGCAGGTTTGGCGAAGTCGATGACCATCGACACGCGAGGAACTATGAC
GACCAAGAAGCGAAAAACCGCCGGCGAGGACCTGGCAAAACAGGTCAGCGAGGCCAAGCAGGCCGCGTTG
CTGAAACACACGAAGCAGCAGATCAAGGAAATGCAGCTTTCCTTGTTCGATATTGCGCCGTGGCCGGACA
CGATGCGAGCGATGCCAAACGACACGGCCCGCTCTGCCCTGTTCACCACGCGCAACAAGAAAATCCCGCG
CGAGGCGCTGCAAAACAAGGTCATTTTCCACGTCAACAAGGACGTGAAGATCACCTACACCGGCGTCGAG
CTGCGGGCCGACGATGACGAACTGGTGTGGCAGCAGGTGTTGGAGTACGCGAAGCGCACCCCTATCGGCG
AGCCGATCACCTTCACGTTCTACGAGCTTTGCCAGGACCTGGGCTGGTCGATCAATGGCCGGTATTACAC
GAAGGCCGAGGAATGCCTGTCGCGCCTACAGGCGACGGCGATGGGCTTCACGTCCGACCGCGTTGGGCAC
CTGGAATCGGTGTCGCTGCTGCACCGCTTCCGCGTCCTGGACCGTGGCAAGAAAACGTCCCGTTGCCAGG
TCCTGATCGACGAGGAAATCGTCGTGCTGTTTGCTGGCGACCACTACACGAAATTCATATGGGAGAAGTA
CCGCAAGCTGTCGCCGACGGCCCGACGGATGTTCGACTATTTCAGCTCGCACCGGGAGCCGTACCCGCTC
AAGCTGGAAACCTTCCGCCTCATGTGCGGATCGGATTCCACCCGCGTGAAGAAGTGGCGCGAGCAGGTCG
GCGAAGCCTGCGAAGAGTTGCGAGGCAGCGGCCTGGTGGAACACGCCTGGGTCAATGATGACCTGGTGCA
TTGCAAACGCTAGGGCCTTGTGGGGTCAGTTCCGGCTGGGGGTTCAGCAGCCCCTGCTCGGATCTGTTGG
ACCGGACAGTAGTCATGGTTGATGGGCTGCCTGTATCGAGTGGTGATTTTGTGCCGAGCTGCCGGTCGGG
GAGCTGTTGGCTGGCTGGTGGCAGGATATATTGTGGTGTAAACAAATTGACGCTTAGACAACTTAATAAC
ACATTGCGGACGTTTTTAATGTACTGGGGTTGAACACTCT
Features (pLannotate 1.2.2; 33 found; start..end, strand, type, name):
    890..910     +  misc_feature   TMV Ω (fragment): translational enhancer from the tobacco mosaic virus 5'-leader sequence (Gallie et al., 1988)
    911..944     +  protein_bind   FRT (minimal): supports FLP-mediated excision but not integration (Turan and Bode, 2011) FLP recombinase from the Saccharomyces cerevisiae 2μ plasmid
    945..1652    +  terminator     OCS terminator: octopine synthase terminator
   1653..1686    +  protein_bind   FRT (minimal): supports FLP-mediated excision but not integration (Turan and Bode, 2011) FLP recombinase from the Saccharomyces cerevisiae 2μ plasmid
   1687..1721    +  misc_feature   TMV Ω (fragment): translational enhancer from the tobacco mosaic virus 5'-leader sequence (Gallie et al., 1988)
   1753..1941    +  intron         IV2 intron: modified second intron of the potato ST-LS1 gene (Vancanneyt et al., 1990)
   1939..2844    +  CDS            LUCI_RENRE: Experimental evidence at protein level: Swiss-Prot protein existence level 1. Upon binding the substrate, the enzyme catalyzes an oxygenation, producing a very short-lived hydroperoxide that cyclizes into a dioxetanone structure, which collapses, releasing a CO(2) molecule. The spontaneous breakdown of the dioxetanone releases the energy (about 50 kcal/mole) that is necessary to generate the excited state of the coelenteramide product, which is the singlet form of the monoanion. In vivo the product undergoes the process of nonradiative energy transfer to an accessory protein, a green fluoresce
   2851..2925    +  CDS            DREB2A (fragment): DRE2A_ARATH - Also known as ERF045. Experimental evidence at protein level: Swiss-Prot protein existence level 1. Transcriptional activator that binds specifically to the DNA sequence 5'-[AG]CCGAC-3'. Binding to the C-repeat/DRE element mediates high salinity- and dehydration-inducible transcription. From Arabidopsis thaliana (Mouse-ear cress).
   2969..3143    +  polyA_signal   CaMV poly(A) signal: cauliflower mosaic virus polyadenylation signal
   3531..5180    +  CDS            LUCI_PHOPY: Experimental evidence at protein level: Swiss-Prot protein existence level 1. Produces green light with a wavelength of 562 nm. From Photinus pyralis (Common eastern firefly) (Lampyris pyralis).
   5203..5403    +  terminator     gene 7 terminator: transcription terminator for octopine-type Ti plasmid gene 7
   5746..5801    +  misc_feature   TMV Ω: translational enhancer from the tobacco mosaic virus 5'-leader sequence (Gallie et al., 1988)
   5803..6513    +  CDS            FLPo (fragment): nuclear-targeted site-specific recombinase FLPo is a mouse codon-optimized fusion between the SV40 nuclear localization signal and a thermostable version of the Saccharomyces cerevisiae site-specific recombinase FLP. Recombination occurs at FRT sequences.
   6513..6701    +  intron         IV2 intron: modified second intron of the potato ST-LS1 gene (Vancanneyt et al., 1990)
   6699..7290    +  CDS            FLPo (fragment): nuclear-targeted site-specific recombinase FLPo is a mouse codon-optimized fusion between the SV40 nuclear localization signal and a thermostable version of the Saccharomyces cerevisiae site-specific recombinase FLP. Recombination occurs at FRT sequences.
   7325..7499    +  polyA_signal   CaMV poly(A) signal: cauliflower mosaic virus polyadenylation signal
   7841..7896    +  misc_feature   TMV Ω: translational enhancer from the tobacco mosaic virus 5'-leader sequence (Gallie et al., 1988)
   8699..8887    +  intron         IV2 intron: modified second intron of the potato ST-LS1 gene (Vancanneyt et al., 1990)
   9849..10023   +  polyA_signal   CaMV poly(A) signal: cauliflower mosaic virus polyadenylation signal
  10038..10080   +  CDS            lacI (fragment): lac repressor; lacI; The lac repressor binds to the lac operator to inhibit transcription in E. coli. This inhibition can be relieved by adding lactose or isopropyl-β-D-thiogalactopyranoside (IPTG).
  10093..10114   +  protein_bind   CAP binding site: CAP binding activates transcription in the presence of cAMP. E. coli catabolite activator protein
  10129..10159   +  promoter       lac promoter: promoter for the E. coli lac operon
  10163..10185   +  protein_bind   lac operator (fragment): The lac repressor binds to the lac operator to inhibit transcription in E. coli. This inhibition can be relieved by adding lactose or isopropyl-β-D-thiogalactopyranoside (IPTG). lac repressor encoded by lacI
  10220..10276   -  misc_feature   MCS: pUC18/19 multiple cloning site
  10273..10430   +  CDS            lacZα (fragment): LacZα fragment of β-galactosidase; lacZ fragment
  10436..10535   -  misc_feature   bom (fragment): basis of mobility region from pBR322
  10658..10682   +  misc_feature   RB T-DNA repeat: right border repeat from nopaline C58 T-DNA
  10779..11410   +  rep_origin     oriV: incP origin of replication
  11501..11605   +  promoter       AmpR promoter: bla
  11606..12400   +  CDS            KanR: aminoglycoside phosphotransferase; aphA-3; confers resistance to kanamycin
  12571..13159   +  rep_origin     ori: high-copy-number ColE1/pMB1/pBR322/pUC origin of replication
  13495..14640   +  CDS            trfA: TRFA_ECOLX - Experimental evidence at protein level: Swiss-Prot protein existence level 1. Also involved in plasmid copy number control, promoting intermolecular coupling of protein bound iterons at oriV, which inhibits replication initiation. From Escherichia coli.
  14789..14813   +  misc_feature   LB T-DNA repeat: left border repeat from nopaline C58 T-DNA
