[The description below was written by a language model from this plasmid's Addgene catalogue record and pLannotate feature annotations shown in this document.]
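Description:
LLP767_L2pV3_ANIMPLYB_B3RT_FRT_OCS_Rluc_2IFB_lacZ is a multigene plant expression construct built in the binary backbone pAGM4673, a Level 2 modular-cloning-style T-DNA vector. The roughly 14.9 kb plasmid carries nopaline-type left and right T-DNA border repeats, consistent with Agrobacterium-mediated delivery. The backbone has a broad-host-range incP oriV with its trfA replication gene, plus a ColE1/pUC-type origin for E. coli. Selection in bacteria is by kanamycin. A lac promoter/lacZα cassette sits just inside the right border, as the name indicates, and presumably serves as a blue/white placeholder for adding further modules.

The payload is a recombinase-based logic circuit that represents the two-input state of an A NIMPLY B gate. According to the catalogue entry, the output unit is B3RT-Act2-B3RT::FRT-OCS-FRT::Rluc. In it, an Act2 promoter flanked by B3 recombinase target sites is followed by an OCS terminator flanked by minimal FRT sites, then an intron-containing Renilla luciferase with a C-terminal PEST degradation tag and a CaMV poly(A) signal. The annotation tool labels the tag region as a DREB2A fragment. Flp excision of the terminator would permit Rluc expression, whereas B3 excision of the promoter would abolish it. The depositor lists three further units driven by the TCTP1 promoter: firefly luciferase, presumably a normalisation reporter, and both recombinases, FlpO and B3o, so both inputs are present. The feature table confirms Fluc and an intron-split FLPo. It does not annotate the Act2 promoter, the B3RT sites, the TCTP1 promoters or the B3 coding sequence, although an unlabelled TMV Ω/intron/poly(A) unit occupies the expected position for the last of these. The construct belongs to a set for testing synthetic memory and logic circuits in plants.
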