Addgene plasmid #192411: LLP767_L2pV3_ANIMPLYB_B3RT_FRT_OCS_Rluc_2IFB_lacZ
Purpose: To act as a 2-input state of the A NIMPLY B gate.
Depositing lab: Ryan Lister. Depositing organization: University of Western Australia. Publication: Synthetic memory circuits for stable cell reprogramming in plants. Lloyd JPB, Ly F, Gong P, Pflueger J, Swain T, Pflueger C, Fourie E, Khan MA, Kidd BN, Lister R. Nat Biotechnol. 2022 Jul 4. pii: 10.1038/s41587-022-01383-2. doi: 10.1038/s41587-022-01383-2. PubMed 35788565.
Backbone
  Vector backbone: pAGM4673
  Backbone manufacturer: Sylvestre Marillonnet
  Vector type: Plant Expression, Synthetic Biology
Growth in bacteria
  Bacterial resistance: Kanamycin, 50 μg/mL
  Growth temperature: 30°C
  Growth strain: DH5alpha
  Copy number: Unknown
Gene/Insert
  Gene/Insert name: B3RT-Act2-B3RT::FRT-OCS-FRT::Rluc
  Species: Renilla reniformis
  Tag / fusion protein: PEST (C terminal on insert)
  Cloning method: Restriction Enzyme; 5′ cloning site unknown (unknown if destroyed)
Terms and licenses: Academic/Nonprofit Terms; Industry Terms: Not Available to Industry
Depositor comments: Other genes: TCTP1::Fluc, TCTP1::B3o, TCTP1::FlpO
How to cite: LLP767_L2pV3_ANIMPLYB_B3RT_FRT_OCS_Rluc_2IFB_lacZ was a gift from Ryan Lister (Addgene plasmid # 192411 ; http://n2t.net/addgene:192411 ; RRID:Addgene_192411)
